>Addgene plasmid #184983 | pSCL.71 | addgene full sequence | sequence record 376540 | Addgene NGS Result
CTGGCGCAACGAGCGGTGGTGACAAGAAGTACTCCATTGGGCTCGATATCGGCACAAACAGCGTCGGTTG
GGCCGTCATTACGGACGAGTACAAGGTGCCGAGCAAAAAATTCAAAGTTCTGGGCAATACCGATCGCCAC
AGCATAAAGAAGAACCTCATTGGCGCCCTCCTGTTCGACTCCGGGGAGACGGCCGAAGCCACGCGGCTCA
AAAGAACAGCACGGCGCAGATATACCCGCAGAAAGAATCGGATCTGCTACCTGCAGGAGATCTTTAGTAA
TGAGATGGCTAAGGTGGATGACTCTTTCTTCCATAGGCTGGAGGAGTCCTTTTTGGTGGAGGAGGATAAA
AAGCACGAGCGCCACCCAATCTTTGGCAATATCGTGGACGAGGTGGCGTACCATGAAAAGTACCCAACCA
TATATCATCTGAGGAAGAAGCTTGTAGACAGTACTGATAAGGCTGACTTGCGGTTGATCTATCTCGCGCT
GGCGCATATGATCAAATTTCGGGGACACTTCCTCATCGAGGGGGACCTGAACCCAGACAACAGCGATGTC
GACAAACTCTTTATCCAACTGGTTCAGACTTACAATCAGCTTTTCGAAGAGAACCCGATCAACGCATCCG
GAGTTGACGCCAAAGCAATCCTGAGCGCTAGGCTGTCCAAATCCCGGCGGCTCGAAAACCTCATCGCACA
GCTCCCTGGGGAGAAGAAGAACGGCCTGTTTGGTAATCTTATCGCCCTGTCACTCGGGCTGACCCCCAAC
TTTAAATCTAACTTCGACCTGGCCGAAGATGCCAAGCTTCAACTGAGCAAAGACACCTACGATGATGATC
TCGACAATCTGCTGGCCCAGATCGGCGACCAGTACGCAGACCTTTTTTTGGCGGCAAAGAACCTGTCAGA
CGCCATTCTGCTGAGTGATATTCTGCGAGTGAACACGGAGATCACCAAAGCTCCGCTGAGCGCTAGTATG
ATCAAGCGCTATGATGAGCACCACCAAGACTTGACTTTGCTGAAGGCCCTTGTCAGACAGCAACTGCCTG
AGAAGTACAAGGAAATTTTCTTCGATCAGTCTAAAAATGGCTACGCCGGATACATTGACGGCGGAGCAAG
CCAGGAGGAATTTTACAAATTTATTAAGCCCATCTTGGAAAAAATGGACGGCACCGAGGAGCTGCTGGTA
AAGCTTAACAGAGAAGATCTGTTGCGCAAACAGCGCACTTTCGACAATGGAAGCATCCCCCACCAGATTC
ACCTGGGCGAACTGCACGCTATCCTCAGGCGGCAAGAGGATTTCTACCCCTTTTTGAAAGATAACAGGGA
AAAGATTGAGAAAATCCTCACATTTCGGATACCCTACTATGTAGGCCCCCTCGCCCGGGGAAATTCCAGA
TTCGCGTGGATGACTCGCAAATCAGAAGAGACCATCACTCCCTGGAACTTCGAGGAAGTCGTGGATAAGG
GGGCCTCTGCCCAGTCCTTCATCGAAAGGATGACTAACTTTGATAAAAATCTGCCTAACGAAAAGGTGCT
TCCTAAACACTCTCTGCTGTACGAGTACTTCACAGTTTATAACGAGCTCACCAAGGTCAAATACGTCACA
GAAGGGATGAGAAAGCCAGCATTCCTGTCTGGAGAGCAGAAGAAAGCTATCGTGGACCTCCTCTTCAAGA
CGAACCGGAAAGTTACCGTGAAACAGCTCAAAGAAGACTATTTCAAAAAGATTGAATGTTTCGACTCTGT
TGAAATCAGCGGAGTGGAGGATCGCTTCAACGCATCCCTGGGAACGTATCACGATCTCCTGAAAATCATT
AAAGACAAGGACTTCCTGGACAATGAGGAGAACGAGGACATTCTTGAGGACATTGTCCTCACCCTTACGT
TGTTTGAAGATAGGGAGATGATTGAAGAACGCTTGAAAACTTACGCTCATCTCTTCGACGACAAAGTCAT
GAAACAGCTCAAGAGGCGCCGATATACAGGATGGGGGCGGCTGTCAAGAAAACTGATCAATGGGATCCGA
GACAAGCAGAGTGGAAAGACAATCCTGGATTTTCTTAAGTCCGATGGATTTGCCAACCGGAACTTCATGC
AGTTGATCCATGATGACTCTCTCACCTTTAAGGAGGACATCCAGAAAGCACAAGTTTCTGGCCAGGGGGA
CAGTCTTCACGAGCACATCGCTAATCTTGCAGGTAGCCCAGCTATCAAAAAGGGAATACTGCAGACCGTT
AAGGTCGTGGATGAACTCGTCAAAGTAATGGGAAGGCATAAGCCCGAGAATATCGTTATCGAGATGGCCC
GAGAGAACCAAACTACCCAGAAGGGACAGAAGAACAGTAGGGAAAGGATGAAGAGGATTGAAGAGGGTAT
AAAAGAACTGGGGTCCCAAATCCTTAAGGAACACCCAGTTGAAAACACCCAGCTTCAGAATGAGAAGCTC
TACCTGTACTACCTGCAGAACGGCAGGGACATGTACGTGGATCAGGAACTGGACATCAATCGGCTCTCCG
ACTACGACGTGGATCATATCGTGCCCCAGTCTTTTCTCAAAGATGATTCTATTGATAATAAAGTGTTGAC
AAGATCCGATAAAAATAGAGGGAAGAGTGATAACGTCCCCTCAGAAGAAGTTGTCAAGAAAATGAAAAAT
TATTGGCGGCAGCTGCTGAACGCCAAACTGATCACACAACGGAAGTTCGATAATCTGACTAAGGCTGAAC
GAGGTGGCCTGTCTGAGTTGGATAAAGCCGGCTTCATCAAAAGGCAGCTTGTTGAGACACGCCAGATCAC
CAAGCACGTGGCCCAAATTCTCGATTCACGCATGAACACCAAGTACGATGAAAATGACAAACTGATTCGA
GAGGTGAAAGTTATTACTCTGAAGTCTAAGCTGGTCTCAGATTTCAGAAAGGACTTTCAGTTTTATAAGG
TGAGAGAGATCAACAATTACCACCATGCGCATGATGCCTACCTGAATGCAGTGGTAGGCACTGCACTTAT
CAAAAAATATCCCAAGCTTGAATCTGAATTTGTTTACGGAGACTATAAAGTGTACGATGTTAGGAAAATG
ATCGCAAAGTCTGAGCAGGAAATAGGCAAGGCCACCGCTAAGTACTTCTTTTACAGCAATATTATGAATT
TTTTCAAGACCGAGATTACACTGGCCAATGGAGAGATTCGGAAGCGACCACTTATCGAAACAAACGGAGA
AACAGGAGAAATCGTGTGGGACAAGGGTAGGGATTTCGCGACAGTCCGGAAGGTCCTGTCCATGCCGCAG
GTGAACATCGTTAAAAAGACCGAAGTACAGACCGGAGGCTTCTCCAAGGAAAGTATCCTCCCGAAAAGGA
ACAGCGACAAGCTGATCGCACGCAAAAAAGATTGGGACCCCAAGAAATACGGCGGATTCGATTCTCCTAC
AGTCGCTTACAGTGTACTGGTTGTGGCCAAAGTGGAGAAAGGGAAGTCTAAAAAACTCAAAAGCGTCAAG
GAACTGCTGGGCATCACAATCATGGAGCGATCAAGCTTCGAAAAAAACCCCATCGACTTTCTCGAGGCGA
AAGGATATAAAGAGGTCAAAAAAGACCTCATCATTAAGCTTCCCAAGTACTCTCTCTTTGAGCTTGAAAA
CGGCCGGAAACGAATGCTCGCTAGTGCGGGCGAGCTGCAGAAAGGTAACGAGCTGGCACTGCCCTCTAAA
TACGTTAATTTCTTGTATCTGGCCAGCCACTATGAAAAGCTCAAAGGGTCTCCCGAAGATAATGAGCAGA
AGCAGCTGTTCGTGGAACAACACAAACACTACCTTGATGAGATCATCGAGCAAATAAGCGAATTCTCCAA
AAGAGTGATCCTCGCCGACGCTAACCTCGATAAGGTGCTTTCTGCTTACAATAAGCACAGGGATAAGCCC
ATCAGGGAGCAGGCAGAAAACATTATCCACTTGTTTACTCTGACCAACTTGGGCGCGCCTGCAGCCTTCA
AGTACTTCGACACCACCATAGACAGAAAGCGGTACACCTCTACAAAGGAGGTCCTGGACGCCACACTGAT
TCATCAGTCAATTACGGGGCTCTATGAAACAAGAATCGACCTCTCTCAGCTCGGTGGAGACAGCAGGGCT
GACCCCAAGAAGAAGAGGAAGGTGTGATCTCTTCTCGAGTCATGTAATTAGTTATGTCACGCTTACATTC
ACGCCCTCCCCCCACATCCGCTCTAACCGAAAAGGAAGGAGTTAGACAACCTGAAGTCTAGGTCCCTATT
TATTTTTTTATAGTTATGTTAGTATTAAGAACGTTATTTATATTTCAAATTTTTCTTTTTTTTCTGTACA
GACGCGTGTACGCATGTAACATTATACTGAAAACCTTGCTTGAGAAGGTTTTGGGACGCTCGAAGGCTTT
AATTTCACCGCGGTGGAGCTCCAGCTTTTGTTCCCTTTAGTGAGGGTTAATTGCGCGCTTGGCGTAATCA
TGGTCATAGCTGTTTCCTGTGTGAAATTGTTATCCGCTCACAATTCCACACAACATACGAGCCGGAAGCA
TAAAGTGTAAAGCCTGGGGTGCCTAATGAGTGAGCTAACTCACATTAATTGCGTTGCGCTCACTGCCCGC
TTTCCAGTCGGGAAACCTGTCGTGCCAGCTGCATTAATGAATCGGCCAACGCGCGGGGAGAGGCGGTTTG
CGTATTGGGCGCTCTTCCGCTTCCTCGCTCACTGACTCGCTGCGCTCGGTCGTTCGGCTGCGGCGAGCGG
TATCAGCTCACTCAAAGGCGGTAATACGGTTATCCACAGAATCAGGGGATAACGCAGGAAAGAACATGTG
AGCAAAAGGCCAGCAAAAGGCCAGGAACCGTAAAAAGGCCGCGTTGCTGGCGTTTTTCCATAGGCTCCGC
CCCCCTGACGAGCATCACAAAAATCGACGCTCAAGTCAGAGGTGGCGAAACCCGACAGGACTATAAAGAT
ACCAGGCGTTTCCCCCTGGAAGCTCCCTCGTGCGCTCTCCTGTTCCGACCCTGCCGCTTACCGGATACCT
GTCCGCCTTTCTCCCTTCGGGAAGCGTGGCGCTTTCTCATAGCTCACGCTGTAGGTATCTCAGTTCGGTG
TAGGTCGTTCGCTCCAAGCTGGGCTGTGTGCACGAACCCCCCGTTCAGCCCGACCGCTGCGCCTTATCCG
GTAACTATCGTCTTGAGTCCAACCCGGTAAGACACGACTTATCGCCACTGGCAGCAGCCACTGGTAACAG
GATTAGCAGAGCGAGGTATGTAGGCGGTGCTACAGAGTTCTTGAAGTGGTGGCCTAACTACGGCTACACT
AGAAGAACAGTATTTGGTATCTGCGCTCTGCTGAAGCCAGTTACCTTCGGAAAAAGAGTTGGTAGCTCTT
GATCCGGCAAACAAACCACCGCTGGTAGCGGTGGTTTTTTTGTTTGCAAGCAGCAGATTACGCGCAGAAA
AAAAGGATCTCAAGAAGATCCTTTGATCTTTTCTACGGGGTCTGACGCTCAGTGGAACGAAAACTCACGT
TAAGGGATTTTGGTCATGAGATTATCAAAAAGGATCTTCACCTAGATCCTTTTAAATTAAAAATGAAGTT
TTAAATCAATCTAAAGTATATATGAGTAAACTTGGTCTGACAGTTACCAATGCTTAATCAGTGAGGCACC
TATCTCAGCGATCTGTCTATTTCGTTCATCCATAGTTGCCTGACTCCCCGTCGTGTAGATAACTACGATA
CGGGAGGGCTTACCATCTGGCCCCAGTGCTGCAATGATACCGCGAGACCCACGCTCACCGGCTCCAGATT
TATCAGCAATAAACCAGCCAGCCGGAAGGGCCGAGCGCAGAAGTGGTCCTGCAACTTTATCCGCCTCCAT
CCAGTCTATTAATTGTTGCCGGGAAGCTAGAGTAAGTAGTTCGCCAGTTAATAGTTTGCGCAACGTTGTT
GCCATTGCTACAGGCATCGTGGTGTCACGCTCGTCGTTTGGTATGGCTTCATTCAGCTCCGGTTCCCAAC
GATCAAGGCGAGTTACATGATCCCCCATGTTGTGCAAAAAAGCGGTTAGCTCCTTCGGTCCTCCGATCGT
TGTCAGAAGTAAGTTGGCCGCAGTGTTATCACTCATGGTTATGGCAGCACTGCATAATTCTCTTACTGTC
ATGCCATCCGTAAGATGCTTTTCTGTGACTGGTGAGTACTCAACCAAGTCATTCTGAGAATAGTGTATGC
GGCGACCGAGTTGCTCTTGCCCGGCGTCAATACGGGATAATACCGCGCCACATAGCAGAACTTTAAAAGT
GCTCATCATTGGAAAACGTTCTTCGGGGCGAAAACTCTCAAGGATCTTACCGCTGTTGAGATCCAGTTCG
ATGTAACCCACTCGTGCACCCAACTGATCTTCAGCATCTTTTACTTTCACCAGCGTTTCTGGGTGAGCAA
AAACAGGAAGGCAAAATGCCGCAAAAAAGGGAATAAGGGCGACACGGAAATGTTGAATACTCATACTCTT
CCTTTTTCAATATTATTGAAGCATTTATCAGGGTTATTGTCTCATGAGCGGATACATATTTGAATGTATT
TAGAAAAATAAACAAATAGGGGTTCCGCGCACATTTCCCCGAAAAGTGCCACCTGACGTCTAAGAAACCA
TTATTATCATGACATTAACCTATAAAAATAGGCGTATCACGAGGCCCTTTCGTCTCGCGCGTTTCGGTGA
TGACGGTGAAAACCTCTGACACATGCAGCTCCCGGAGACGGTCACAGCTTGTCTGTAAGCGGATGCCGGG
AGCAGACAAGCCCGTCAGGGCGCGTCAGCGGGTGTTGGCGGGTGTCGGGGCTGGCTTAACTATGCGGCAT
CAGAGCAGATTGTACTGAGAGTGCACCATAAATTCCCGTTTTAAGAGCTTGGTGAGCGCTAGGAGTCACT
GCCAGGTATCGTTTGAACACGGCATTAGTCAGGGAAGTCATAACACAGTCCTTTCCCGCAATTTTCTTTT
TCTATTACTCTTGGCCTCCTCTAGTACACTCTATATTTTTTTATGCCTCGGTAATGATTTTCATTTTTTT
TTTTCCACCTAGCGGATGACTCTTTTTTTTTCTTAGCGATTGGCATTATCACATAATGAATTATACATTA
TATAAAGTAATGTGATTTCTTCGAAGAATATACTAAAAAATGAGCAGGCAAGATAAACGAAGGCAAAGAT
GACAGAGCAGAAAGCCCTAGTAAAGCGTATTACAAATGAAACCAAGATTCAGATTGCGATCTCTTTAAAG
GGTGGTCCCCTAGCGATAGAGCACTCGATCTTCCCAGAAAAAGAGGCAGAAGCAGTAGCAGAACAGGCCA
CACAATCGCAAGTGATTAACGTCCACACAGGTATAGGGTTTCTGGACCATATGATACATGCTCTGGCCAA
GCATTCCGGCTGGTCGCTAATCGTTGAGTGCATTGGTGACTTACACATAGACGACCATCACACCACTGAA
GACTGCGGGATTGCTCTCGGTCAAGCTTTTAAAGAGGCCCTAGGGGCCGTGCGTGGAGTAAAAAGGTTTG
GATCAGGATTTGCGCCTTTGGATGAGGCACTTTCCAGAGCGGTGGTAGATCTTTCGAACAGGCCGTACGC
AGTTGTCGAACTTGGTTTGCAAAGGGAGAAAGTAGGAGATCTCTCTTGCGAGATGATCCCGCATTTTCTT
GAAAGCTTTGCAGAGGCTAGCAGAATTACCCTCCACGTTGATTGTCTGCGAGGCAAGAATGATCATCACC
GTAGTGAGAGTGCGTTCAAGGCTCTTGCGGTTGCCATAAGAGAAGCCACCTCGCCCAATGGTACCAACGA
TGTTCCCTCCACCAAAGGTGTTCTTATGTAGTGACACCGATTATTTAAAGCTGCAGCATACGATATATAT
ACATGTGTATATATGTATACCTATGAATGTCAGTAAGTATGTATACGAACAGTATGATACTGAAGATGAC
AAGGTAATGCATCATTCTATACGTGTCATTCTGAACGAGGCGCGCTTTCCTTTTTTCTTTTTGCTTTTTC
TTTTTTTTTCTCTTGAACTCGACGGATCTATGCGGTGTGAAATACCGCACAGATGCGTAAGGAGAAAATA
CCGCATCAGGAAATTGTAAGCGTTAATATTTTGTTAAAATTCGCGTTAAATTTTTGTTAAATCAGCTCAT
TTTTTAACCAATAGGCCGAAATCGGCAAAATCCCTTATAAATCAAAAGAATAGACCGAGATAGGGT
[37 nt withheld, positions 8257-8293]
AAAGAACGTGGACTCCAACGTCAAAGG
[49 nt withheld, positions 8321-8369]
T
[91 nt withheld, positions 8371-8461]
G
[124 nt withheld, positions 8463-8586]
CCATTCGCCATTCAGGCTGCGCAACTGTTGGGAAGGGCGATCGGTGCGGGCCTCTTCGCTATTACGCCAG
TCAGCGGACTTGACCTTTCTTTTCTTCTTTGGTGGCATTTATATTGAATTTTCAAAAATTCTTACTTTTT
TTTTGGATGGACGCAAAGAAGTTTAATAATCATATTACATGGCATTACCACCATATACATATCCATATCT
AATCTTACTTATATGTTGTGGAAATGTAAAGAGCCCCATTATCTTAGCCTAAAAAAACCTTCTCTTTGGA
ACTTTCAGTAATACGCTTAACTGCTCATTGCTATATTGAAGTACGGATTAGAAGCCGCCGAGCGGGCGAC
AGCCCTCCGACGGAAGACTCTCCTCCGTGCGTCCTCGTCTTCACCGGTCGCGTTCCTGAAACGCAGATGT
GCCTCGCGCCGCACTGCTCCGAACAATAAAGATTCTACAATACTAGCTTTTATGGTTATGAAGAGGAAAA
ATTGGCAGTAACCTGGCCCCACAAACCTTCAAATTAACGAATCAAATTAACAACCATAGGATGATAATGC
GATTAGTTTTTTAGCCTTATTTCTGGGGTAATTAATCAGCGAAGCGATGATTTTTGATCTATTAACAGAT
ATATAAATGGAAAAGCTGCATAACCACTTTAACTAATACTTTCAACATTTTCAGTTTGTATTACTTCTTA
TTCAAATGTCATAAAAGTATCAACAAAAAATTGTTAATATACCTCTATACTTTAACGTCAAGGAGAAAAA
ACAACTAGTGGATCCCCCGGGAAAAAAATGCCACCAAAGAAGAAAAGAAAGGTCAAGTCCGCTGAATACT
TGAACACCTTCAGATTGAGAAATTTGGGTTTGCCAGTCATGAACAACTTGCACGATATGTCTAAGGCTAC
CAGAATTTCTGTTGAAACCTTGAGATTATTGATCTACACCGCCGATTTCAGATACAGAATCTACACTGTT
GAAAAGAAGGGTCCAGAAAAGAGAATGAGAACTATCTACCAACCATCCAGAGAATTGAAGGCTTTACAAG
GTTGGGTTTTGAGAAACATCTTGGACAAGTTATCCTCCTCCCCATTTTCTATCGGTTTTGAAAAGCACCA
ATCCATCTTGAACAATGCCACTCCACATATTGGTGCCAACTTCATTTTGAACATCGACTTGGAAGATTTC
TTCCCATCTTTGACTGCTAACAAGGTTTTCGGTGTTTTCCATTCTTTGGGTTACAACAGATTGATCTCCT
CTGTTTTGACCAAGATTTGCTGCTACAAGAACTTGTTGCCACAAGGTGCTCCATCTTCTCCAAAATTGGC
TAACTTGATTTGCTCCAAGTTGGACTACAGAATTCAAGGTTATGCTGGTTCTAGAGGTTTGATATACACT
AGATACGCTGATGACTTGACCTTGTCTGCTCAATCTATGAAGAAAGTTGTTAAGGCCAGAGACTTCTTGT
TCTCCATTATTCCATCAGAAGGTTTGGTCATCAACTCCAAAAAGACCTGTATTTCTGGTCCAAGATCCCA
AAGAAAAGTTACCGGTTTGGTTATCTCCCAAGAAAAGGTTGGTATTGGTAGAGAAAAGTACAAAGAAATC
AGAGCCAAGATCCACCATATTTTCTGCGGTAAATCCTCCGAAATCGAACATGTTAGAGGTTGGTTGTCTT
TCATCTTGTCCGTTGATTCTAAGTCCCACAGAAGATTGATTACCTACATCTCTAAGTTGGAAAAGAAGTA
CGGTAAGAACCCATTGAACAAGGCTAAGACTGGCGGTACGTCTTCCGGTGGCTCTGGTCCCGCTGGTAGC
T
Features (pLannotate 1.2.2; 21 found; start..end, strand, type, name):
     21..4121    +  CDS            Cas9: Cas9 (Csn1) endonuclease from the Streptococcus pyogenes Type II CRISPR/Cas system generates RNA-guided double strand breaks in DNA
   4216..4405    +  terminator     CYC1 terminator: S. cerevisiae CYC1; transcription terminator for CYC1
   4444..4462    -  promoter       T3 promoter: promoter for bacteriophage T3 RNA polymerase
   4507..4523    -  protein_bind   lac operator: The lac repressor binds to the lac operator to inhibit transcription in E. coli. This inhibition can be relieved by adding lactose or isopropyl-β-D-thiogalactopyranoside (IPTG). lac repressor encoded by lacI
   4531..4561    -  promoter       lac promoter: promoter for the E. coli lac operon
   4576..4597    -  protein_bind   CAP binding site: CAP binding activates transcription in the presence of cAMP. E. coli catabolite activator protein
   4610..4702    -  CDS            lacI (fragment): lac repressor; lacI; The lac repressor binds to the lac operator to inhibit transcription in E. coli. This inhibition can be relieved by adding lactose or isopropyl-β-D-thiogalactopyranoside (IPTG).
   4885..5473    -  rep_origin     ori: high-copy-number ColE1/pMB1/pBR322/pUC origin of replication
   5644..6504    -  CDS            AmpR: β-lactamase; bla; confers resistance to ampicillin, carbenicillin, and related antibiotics
   6505..6609    -  promoter       AmpR promoter: bla
   6704..6739    +  CDS            rop (fragment): Rop protein, which maintains plasmids at low copy number; rop
   6841..6890    +  misc_feature   bom (fragment): basis of mobility region from pBR322
   6891..6971    -  CDS            MRM1 (fragment): MRM1_YEAST - Also known as PET56 From Saccharomyces cerevisiae (strain ATCC 204508 / S288c) (Baker's yeast).
   7021..7208    +  promoter       HIS3 promoter: S. cerevisiae HIS3
   7209..7871    +  CDS            HIS3: imidazoleglycerol-phosphate dehydratase, required for histidine biosynthesis; S. cerevisiae HIS3; yeast auxotrophic marker
   8079..8130    +  misc_feature   bom (fragment): basis of mobility region from pBR322
   8158..8586    -  rep_origin     f1 ori (sequence partly withheld): f1 bacteriophage origin of replication; arrow indicates direction of (+) strand synthesis
   8590..8656    -  CDS            lacZα (fragment): LacZα fragment of β-galactosidase; lacZ fragment
   8706..9358    +  promoter       GAL1,10 promoter: GAL1 and GAL10 genes of S. cerevisiae; divergent inducible promoter, regulated by Gal4
   9359..9377    +  misc_feature   MCS (fragment): pBluescript multiple cloning site
   9411..10367   +  CDS            RT86_ECOLX: Protein predicted: Swiss-Prot protein existence level 4. Participates in the synthesis of a msDNA (a branched RNA linked by a 2',5'-phosphodiester linkage to a single-stranded DNA) of unknown function. The retron transcript serves as primer and template to the reaction, and codes for the RT. From Escherichia coli.
