[The description below was written by a language model from this plasmid's Addgene catalogue record and pLannotate feature annotations shown in this document.]
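Description:
pSCL.71 is a yeast expression plasmid built on the pZS157 backbone that produces a single fusion protein joining the Eco1 retron reverse transcriptase to Streptococcus pyogenes Cas9. In the circular map, the galactose-inducible GAL1,10 promoter sits directly upstream of the retron RT coding region (annotated as the E. coli RT86 protein, recorded as human codon optimized). The reading frame continues across the sequence origin, through the connector the record calls "linker1", into Cas9 and ends at the CYC1 terminator. The catalogue lists SV40 nuclear localization signals at both the N and C termini of the fusion, although these are not separately annotated in the feature table.

For propagation in E. coli the plasmid carries a high-copy ColE1/pUC-type origin and the β-lactamase gene for ampicillin selection, along with an f1 origin and pBluescript-type remnants (lac promoter/operator, lacZα fragment, T3 promoter). Selection in yeast relies on the HIS3 auxotrophic marker under its own promoter. No yeast replication origin or centromere is annotated, so the table does not show how the plasmid is maintained in yeast, and it may be an integrating design.

The construct belongs to a set developed for retron-based precise genome editing. In that approach, the RT reverse-transcribes a retron non-coding RNA into single-stranded donor DNA inside the cell, while Cas9 cuts the genomic target. Physically tethering the RT to Cas9 presumably tests whether bringing donor synthesis to the cut site affects editing, with this version evaluating one particular linker. No retron ncRNA or guide RNA cassette is annotated here, so these would have to be supplied from a separate construct.
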