Addgene plasmid #184983: pSCL.71
Purpose: Express -Eco1 RT/Cas9 fusion, using linker1
Depositing lab: Seth Shipman. Depositing organization: J. David Gladstone Institutes. Publication: Precise genome editing across kingdoms of life using retron-derived DNA. Lopez SC, Crawford KD, Lear SK, Bhattarai-Kline S, Shipman SL. Nat Chem Biol. 2022 Feb;18(2):199-206. doi: 10.1038/s41589-021-00927-y. Epub 2021 Dec 23. PubMed 34949838.
Backbone
  Vector backbone: pZS157 (Addgene plasmid #114454)
  Vector type: Yeast Expression
Growth in bacteria
  Bacterial resistance: Ampicillin, 100 μg/mL
  Growth temperature: 37°C
  Growth strain: DH5alpha
  Copy number: High Copy
Gene/Insert
  Gene/Insert name: Eco1RT-fusion_linker1-Cas9
  Species: E. coli, S. pyogenes
  Mutation: human codon optimized RT
  Promoter: Gal1-10
  Tag / fusion protein: SV40NLS (N terminal on insert); SV40NLS (C terminal on insert)
  Cloning method: Gibson Cloning
Terms and licenses: Academic/Nonprofit Terms; Industry Terms: Not Available to Industry
How to cite: pSCL.71 was a gift from Seth Shipman (Addgene plasmid # 184983 ; http://n2t.net/addgene:184983 ; RRID:Addgene_184983)
